Addgene plasmid #230762: AiP2052 - pAAV-AiE2600m-minBG-SYFP2-WPRE3-BGHpA
Purpose: AiE2600m is an enhancer sequence, designed to drive AAV-mediated transgene expression in specific populations of brain cells
Depositing lab: Allen Institute for Brain Science & Bosiljka Tasic. Depositing organization: Allen Institute. Publication: A suite of enhancer AAVs and transgenic mouse lines for genetic access to cortical cell types. Ben-Simon Y, Hooper M, Narayan S, Daigle TL, Dwivedi D, Way SW, Oster A, Stafford DA, Mich JK, Taormina MJ, Martinez RA, Opitz-Araya X, Roth JR, Alexander JR, Allen S, Amster A, Arbuckle J, Ayala A, Baker PM, Bakken TE, Barcelli T, Barta S, Bendrick J, Bertagnolli D, Bielstein C, Bishwakarma P, Bowlus J, Boyer G, Brouner K, Casian B, Casper T, Chakka AB, Chakrabarty R, Chance RK, Chavan S, Clark M, Colbert K, Collman F, Daniel S, Departee M, DiValentin P, Donadio N, Dotson N, Egdorf T, Fliss T, Gabitto M, Garcia J, Gary A, Gasperini M, Gloe J, Goldy J, Gore BB, Graybuck L, Greisman N, Haeseleer F, Halterman C, Haradon Z, Hastings SD, Helback O, Ho W, Hockemeyer D, Huang C, Huff S, Hunker A, Johansen N, Jones D, Juneau Z, Kalmbach B, Kannan M, Khem S, Kussick E, Kutsal R, Larsen R, Lee C, Lee AY, Leibly M, Lenz GH, Li S, Liang E, Lusk N, Madigan Z, Malloy J, Malone J, McCue R, Melchor J, Mollenkopf T, Moosman S, Morin E, Newman D, Ng L, Ngo K, Omstead V, Otto S, Oyama A, Pena N, Pham T, Phillips E, Pom CA, Potekhina L, Ransford S, Ray PL, Rette D, Reynoldson C, Rimorin C, Rocha D, Ruiz A, Sanchez REA, Sawyer L, Sedeno-Cortes A, Sevigny JP, Shapovalova N, Shepard N, Shulga L, Sigler AR, Siverts L, Soliman S, Somasundaram S, Staats B, Stewart K, Szelenyi E, Tieu M, Trader C, Tran A, van Velthoven CTJ, Walker M, Wang Y, Weed N, Wirthlin M, Wood T, Wynalda B, Yao Z, Zhou T, Ariza J, Dee N, Reding M, Ronellenfitch K, Mufti S, Sunkin SM, Smith KA, Esposito L, Waters J, Thyagarajan B, Yao S, Lein ES, Zeng H, Levi BP, Ngai J, Ting JT, Tasic B. Cell. 2025 May 16:S0092-8674(25)00513-6. doi: 10.1016/j.cell.2025.05.002. PubMed 40403729.
Backbone
  Vector backbone: pAAV2
  Vector type: AAV
Growth in bacteria
  Bacterial resistance: Ampicillin, 100 μg/mL
  Growth temperature: 37°C
  Growth strain: NEB Stable
  Copy number: High Copy
Gene/Insert
  Gene/Insert name: SYFP2
  Species: Synthetic
  Promoter: minBG
  Cloning method: Gibson Cloning
Terms and licenses: Academic/Nonprofit Terms; Industry Terms: Not Available to Industry
How to cite: AiP2052 - pAAV-AiE2600m-minBG-SYFP2-WPRE3-BGHpA was a gift from Allen Institute for Brain Science & Bosiljka Tasic (Addgene plasmid # 230762 ; http://n2t.net/addgene:230762 ; RRID:Addgene_230762)
