[The description below was written by a language model from this plasmid's Addgene catalogue record and pLannotate feature annotations shown in this document.]
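Description:
AiP2052 - pAAV-AiE2600m-minBG-SYFP2-WPRE3-BGHpA is an AAV transfer plasmid of about 4.8 kb built on a pAAV2 backbone, intended for packaging a reporter genome into recombinant adeno-associated virus for delivery to brain tissue. In bacteria it is maintained by a high-copy ColE1/pUC-type origin and selected with ampicillin through the β-lactamase gene and its own promoter. The backbone also carries an f1 phage origin and short remnants of the pBR322 rop and bom regions, which appear only as fragments. The record lists a recombination-deficient strain for propagation, consistent with the instability of ITR-containing plasmids.

The payload lies between AAV2 inverted terminal repeats, which provide the signals for replication and encapsidation of the intervening DNA. One ITR is annotated in full and the other only as two short fragments, which may reflect the annotation or sequencing of this repetitive region rather than a defined deletion. Within the cassette, the enhancer AiE2600m is placed upstream of the minBG minimal promoter. The minimal promoter on its own gives little expression, so transcription depends on the enhancer and takes on its cell-type selectivity. Neither the enhancer nor minBG is called in the feature table, but an unannotated stretch between the SYFP2 coding sequence and the upstream ITR fragments is where they would sit. The expressed product is SYFP2, a monomeric, fast-maturing yellow fluorescent protein, followed by WPRE3, a shortened woodchuck posttranscriptional element (detected as two fragments) that boosts transcript levels, and the bovine growth hormone polyadenylation signal.

The construct serves as an enhancer-reporter AAV for labelling specific populations of brain cells. The record does not state which population AiE2600m targets.
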