Features (pLannotate 1.2.2; 14 found; start..end, strand, type, name):
    402..506     -  promoter       AmpR promoter: bla
    601..636     +  CDS            rop (fragment): Rop protein, which maintains plasmids at low copy number; rop
    738..787     +  misc_feature   bom (fragment): basis of mobility region from pBR322
    788..1243    -  rep_origin     f1 ori (sequence partly withheld): f1 bacteriophage origin of replication; arrow indicates direction of (+) strand synthesis
   1262..1313    +  misc_feature   bom (fragment): basis of mobility region from pBR322
   1318..1458    -  repeat_region  AAV2 ITR: inverted terminal repeat of adeno-associated virus serotype 2 inverted
   1576..1687    -  polyA_signal   bGH poly(A) signal: bovine growth hormone polyadenylation signal
   1704..1784    -  misc_feature   WPRE (fragment): woodchuck hepatitis virus posttranscriptional regulatory element
   1790..1947    -  misc_feature   WPRE (fragment): woodchuck hepatitis virus posttranscriptional regulatory element
   1987..2703    -  CDS            SYFP2: SYFP2 is a basic (constitutively fluorescent) yellow fluorescent protein published in 2006, derived from Aequorea victoria. It is reported to be a very rapidly-maturing monomer with moderate acid sensitivity.
   3382..3409    -  repeat_region  AAV2 ITR (fragment): inverted terminal repeat of adeno-associated virus serotype 2 inverted
   3438..3465    -  repeat_region  AAV2 ITR (fragment): inverted terminal repeat of adeno-associated virus serotype 2 inverted
   3538..4126    -  rep_origin     ori: high-copy-number ColE1/pMB1/pBR322/pUC origin of replication
   4297..401     -  CDS            AmpR (across the origin): β-lactamase; bla; confers resistance to ampicillin, carbenicillin, and related antibiotics
>Addgene plasmid #230762 | AiP2052 - pAAV-AiE2600m-minBG-SYFP2-WPRE3-BGHpA | addgene full sequence | sequence record 466342 | Addgene NGS Result
TTGGCCGCAGTGTTATCACTCATGGTTATGGCAGCACTGCATAATTCTCTTACTGTCATGCCATCCGTAA
GATGCTTTTCTGTGACTGGTGAGTACTCAACCAAGTCATTCTGAGAATAGTGTATGCGGCGACCGAGTTG
CTCTTGCCCGGCGTCAATACGGGATAATACCGCGCCACATAGCAGAACTTTAAAAGTGCTCATCATTGGA
AAACGTTCTTCGGGGCGAAAACTCTCAAGGATCTTACCGCTGTTGAGATCCAGTTCGATGTAACCCACTC
GTGCACCCAACTGATCTTCAGCATCTTTTACTTTCACCAGCGTTTCTGGGTGAGCAAAAACAGGAAGGCA
AAATGCCGCAAAAAAGGGAATAAGGGCGACACGGAAATGTTGAATACTCATACTCTTCCTTTTTCAATAT
TATTGAAGCATTTATCAGGGTTATTGTCTCATGAGCGGATACATATTTGAATGTATTTAGAAAAATAAAC
AAATAGGGGTTCCGCGCACATTTCCCCGAAAAGTGCCACCTGACGTCTAAGAAACCATTATTATCATGAC
ATTAACCTATAAAAATAGGCGTATCACGAGGCCCTTTCGTCTCGCGCGTTTCGGTGATGACGGTGAAAAC
CTCTGACACATGCAGCTCCCGGAGACGGTCACAGCTTGTCTGTAAGCGGATGCCGGGAGCAGACAAGCCC
GTCAGGGCGCGTCAGCGGGTGTTGGCGGGTGTCGGGGCTGGCTTAACTATGCGGCATCAGAGCAGATTGT
ACTGAGAGTGCACCATAAAATTGTAAACGTTAATATTTTGTTAAAATTCGCGTTAAATTTTTGTTAAATC
AGCTCATTTTTTAACCAATAGACCGAAATCGGCAAAATCCCTTATAAATCAAAAGAATAGCCCGAGATAG
AGT
[37 nt withheld, positions 914-950]
AAAGAACGTGGACTCCAACGTCAAAGG
[141 nt withheld, positions 978-1118]
G
[46 nt withheld, positions 1120-1165]
A
[95 nt withheld, positions 1167-1261]
TATGCGGTGTGAAATACCGCACAGATGCGTAAGGAGAAAATACCGCATCAGGCGCCCCTGCAGGCAGCTG
CGCGCTCGCTCGCTCACTGAGGCCGCCCGGGCAAAGCCCGGGCGTCGGGCGACCTTTGGTCGCCCGGCCT
CAGTGAGCGAGCGAGCGCGCAGAGAGGGAGTGGCCAACTCCATCACTAGGGGTTCCTGCGGCCGCTCGGT
CCGCACGTGAGATCTCATGCCTGCTATTGTCTTCCCAATCCTCCCCCTTGCTGTCCTGCCCCACCCCACC
CCCCAGAATAGAATGACACCTACTCAGACAATGCGATGCAATTTCCTCATTTTATTAGGAAAGGACAGTG
GGAGTGGCACCTTCCAGGGTCAAGGAAGGCACGGGGGAGGGGCAAACAACAGATGGCTGGCAACTAGAAG
GCACAGTCGAAGATCTCTCGAGCCACGGAATTGTCAGTGCCCAACAGCCGAGCCCCTGTCCAGCAGCGGG
CAAGGCAGGCGGCGATGAGTTCCGCCGTGGCAAGAACTAACCAGGATTTATACAAGGAGGAGAAAATGAA
AGCCATACGGGAAGCAATAGCATGATACAAAGGCATTAAAGCAGCGTATCCACATAGCGTAAAAGGAGCA
ACATAGTTAAGAATACCAGTCAATCTTTCACAAATTTTGTAATCCAGAGGTTGATTATGATATCGAATTC
GCGGCCGCGGCGCGCCGTCGACTTACTTGTACAGCTCGTCCATGCCGAGAGTGATCCCGGCGGCGGTCAC
GAACTCCAGCAGGACCATGTGATCGCGCTTCTCGTTGGGGTCTTTGCTCAGCTTGGACTGGTAGCTCAGG
TAGTGGTTGTCGGGCAGCAGCACGGGGCCGTCGCCGATGGGGGTGTTCTGCTGGTAGTGGTCGGCGAGCT
GCACGCCGCCGTCCTCGATGTTGTGGCGGATCTTGAAGTTGGCCTTGATGCCGTTCTTCTGCTTGTCGGC
GGTGATATAGACGTTGTGGCTGTTGTAGTTGTACTCCAGCTTGTGCCCCAGGATGTTGCCGTCCTCCTTG
AAGTCGATGCCCTTCAGCTCGATGCGGTTCACCAGGGTGTCGCCCTCGAACTTCACCTCGGCGCGGGTCT
TGTAGTTGCCGTCGTCCTTGAAGAAGATGGTGCGCTCCTGGACGTAGCCTTCGGGCATGGCGGACTTGAA
GAAGTCGTGCTGCTTCATGTGGTCGGGGTAGCGGGCGAAGCACTGCACGCCGTAGCCCAGGGTGGTCACG
AGGGTGGGCCAGGGCACGGGCAGCTTGCCGGTGGTGCAGATCAGCTTCAGGGTCAGCTTGCCGTAGGTGG
CATCGCCCTCGCCCTCGCCGGACACGCTGAACTTGTGGCCGTTTACGTCGCCGTCCAGCTCGACCAGGAT
GGGCACCACCCCGGTGAACAGCTCCTCGCCCTTGCTCACCATGGTGGCGACCGGTAGCGCTAGCTTCGAA
AGATCTGGATCCCAGAAGCAAATGTAAGCAATAGATGGCTCTGCCCTGACTTTTATGCCCAGCCCGAGCT
CCGAGGATTCCAGAGAACTCAGTGGCACCCCCGGGGCCCGACCTAAGGAGCCTCCAGTCCACTCTTCCTG
CTTCCCACCCACCCAGGCAGCTCAGGCCCAGTTCCCAGTGGGAAGAGGAGTGCAGAGATAACAAGTGGCT
TCCTAAGGCCAGCTGTTTCCCAGGGTGGGGGCAGGGAGGGTGGCCAGGGTTTGGAATGTACAGGGTCTCC
CTTTTCACCCCAACAGCCAGATGGTCCCTCTTCAGACACTGGAAGCCCTAGGCAGGCACTGGGGACATCT
GGGGCATGTTCCCTTATCCAGCTGAGCGTCTGACAGTGCCTATTGACCCAGCTGAGGCTCTGGCTCAGCA
CTGGGCAGGCAGGAGCGTCTGTCCTCTGTCCCACAGAGCTGAGGTTCCAGCAGGGTCGGGGAGCTGTGGA
GCCCACTGTCCTGCCTCTAACCCTGTGACTGCCGGACATTGCTAGTTCTAGTCTGTATGAGGCATGGGGA
GCCCACTGGCCTGGGTCCAGGGCACAGTAATGCTGAGGCTGACGCGTGCGGCCGCAGGAACCCCTAGTGA
TGGAGTTGGCCACTCCCTCTCTGCGCGCTCGCTCGCTCACTGAGGCCGGGCGACCAAAGGTCGCCCGACG
CCCGGGCGGCCTCAGTGAGCGAGCGAGCGCGCAGCTGCCTGCAGGACATGTGAGCAAAAGGCCAGCAAAA
GGCCAGGAACCGTAAAAAGGCCGCGTTGCTGGCGTTTTTCCATAGGCTCCGCCCCCCTGACGAGCATCAC
AAAAATCGACGCTCAAGTCAGAGGTGGCGAAACCCGACAGGACTATAAAGATACCAGGCGTTTCCCCCTG
GAAGCTCCCTCGTGCGCTCTCCTGTTCCGACCCTGCCGCTTACCGGATACCTGTCCGCCTTTCTCCCTTC
GGGAAGCGTGGCGCTTTCTCATAGCTCACGCTGTAGGTATCTCAGTTCGGTGTAGGTCGTTCGCTCCAAG
CTGGGCTGTGTGCACGAACCCCCCGTTCAGCCCGACCGCTGCGCCTTATCCGGTAACTATCGTCTTGAGT
CCAACCCGGTAAGACACGACTTATCGCCACTGGCAGCAGCCACTGGTAACAGGATTAGCAGAGCGAGGTA
TGTAGGCGGTGCTACAGAGTTCTTGAAGTGGTGGCCTAACTACGGCTACACTAGAAGAACAGTATTTGGT
ATCTGCGCTCTGCTGAAGCCAGTTACCTTCGGAAAAAGAGTTGGTAGCTCTTGATCCGGCAAACAAACCA
CCGCTGGTAGCGGTGGTTTTTTTGTTTGCAAGCAGCAGATTACGCGCAGAAAAAAAGGATCTCAAGAAGA
TCCTTTGATCTTTTCTACGGGGTCTGACGCTCAGTGGAACGAAAACTCACGTTAAGGGATTTTGGTCATG
AGATTATCAAAAAGGATCTTCACCTAGATCCTTTTAAATTAAAAATGAAGTTTTAAATCAATCTAAAGTA
TATATGAGTAAACTTGGTCTGACAGTTACCAATGCTTAATCAGTGAGGCACCTATCTCAGCGATCTGTCT
ATTTCGTTCATCCATAGTTGCCTGACTCCCCGTCGTGTAGATAACTACGATACGGGAGGGCTTACCATCT
GGCCCCAGTGCTGCAATGATACCGCGAGACCCACGCTCACCGGCTCCAGATTTATCAGCAATAAACCAGC
CAGCCGGAAGGGCCGAGCGCAGAAGTGGTCCTGCAACTTTATCCGCCTCCATCCAGTCTATTAATTGTTG
CCGGGAAGCTAGAGTAAGTAGTTCGCCAGTTAATAGTTTGCGCAACGTTGTTGCCATTGCTACAGGCATC
GTGGTGTCACGCTCGTCGTTTGGTATGGCTTCATTCAGCTCCGGTTCCCAACGATCAAGGCGAGTTACAT
GATCCCCCATGTTGTGCAAAAAAGCGGTTAGCTCCTTCGGTCCTCCGATCGTTGTCAGAAGTAAG
